>Addgene plasmid #124289 | NFATc4-CRISPR-gRNA#exon3-(pSpCas9(BB)-2A-Puro (PX459) V2.0) | addgene partial sequence | sequence record 240483 | Addgene NGS Result
CGCGCGCCAGGCGGGGCGGGGCGGGGCGAGGGGCGGGGCGGGGCGAGGCGGAGAGGTGCGGCGGCAGCCA
ATCAGAGCGGCGCGCTCCGAAAGTTTCCTTTTATGGCGAGGCGGCGGCGGCGGCGGCCCTATAAAAAGCG
AAGCGCGCGGCGGGCGGGAGTCGCTGCGCGCTGCCTTCGCCCCGTGCCCCGCTCCGCCGCCGCCTCGCGC
CGCCCGCCCCGGCTCTGACTGACCGCGTTACTCCCACAGGTGAGCGGGCGGGACGGCCCTTCTCCTCCGG
GCTGTAATTAGCTGAGCAAGAGGTAAGGGTTTAAGGGATGGTTGGTTGGTGGGGTATTAATGTTTAATTA
CCTGGAGCACCTGCCTGAAATCACTTTTTTTCAGGTTGGACCGGTGCCACCATGGACTATAAGGACCACG
ACGGAGACTACAAGGATCATGATATTGATTACAAAGACGATGACGATAAGATGGCCCCAAAGAAGAAGCG
GAAGGTCGGTATCCACGGAGTCCCAGCAGCCGACAAGAAGTACAGCATCGGCCTGGACATCGGCACCAAC
TCTGTGGGCTGGGCCGTGATCACCGACGAGTACAAGGTGCCCAGCAAGAAATTCAAGGTGCTGGGCAACA
CCGACCGGCACAGCATCAAGAAGAACCTGATCGGAGCCCTGCTGTTCGACAGCGGCGAAACAGCCGAGGC
CACCCGGCTGAAGAGAACCGCCAGAAGAAGATACACCAGACGGAAGAACCGGATCTGCTATCTGCAAGAG
ATCTTCAGCAACGAGATGGCCAAGGTGGACGACAGCTTCTTCCACAGACTGGAAGAGTCCTTCCTGGTGG
AAGAGGATAAGAAGCACGAGCGGCACCCCATCTTCGGCAACATCGTGGACGAGGTGGCCTACCACGAGAA
GTACCCCACCATCTACCACCTGAGAAAGAAACTGGTGGACAGCACCGACAAGGCCGACCTGCGGCTGATC
TATCTGGCCCTGGCCCACATGATCAAGTTCCGGGGCCACTTCCTGATCGAGGGCGACCTGAACCCCGACA
ACAGCGACGTGGACAAGCTGTTCATCCAGCTGGTGCAGACCTACAACCAGCTGTTCGAGGAAAACCCCAT
CAACGCCAGCGGCGTGGACGCCAAGGCCATCCTGTCTGCCAGACTGAGCAAGAGCAGACGGCTGGAAAAT
CTGATCGCCCAGCTGCCCGGCGAGAAGAAGAATGGCCTGTTCGGAAACCTGATTGCCCTGAGCCTGGGCC
TGACCCCCAACTTCAAGAGCAACTTCGACCTGGCCGAGGATGCCAAACTGCAGCTGAGCAAGGACACCTA
CGACGACGACCTGGACAACCTGCTGGCCCAGATCGGCGACCAGTACGCCGACCTGTTTCTGGCCGCCAAG
AACCTGTCCGACGCCATCCTGCTGAGCGACATCCTGAGAGTGAACACCGAGATCACCAAGGCCCCCCTGA
GCGCCTCTATGATCAAGAGATACGACGAGCACCACCAGGACCTGACCCTGCTGAAAGCTCTCGTGCGGCA
GCAGCTGCCTGAGAAGTACAAAGAGATTTTCTTCGACCAGAGCAAGAACGGCTACGCCGGCTACATTGAC
GGCGGAGCCAGCCAGGAAGAGTTCTACAAGTTCATCAAGCCCATCCTGGAAAAGATGGACGGCACCGAGG
AACTGCTCGTGAAGCTGAACAGAGAGGACCTGCTGCGGAAGCAGCGGACCTTCGACAACGGCAGCATCCC
CCACCAGATCCACCTGGGAGAGCTGCACGCCATTCTGCGGCGGCAGGAAGATTTTTACCCATTCCTGAAG
GACAACCGGGAAAAGATCGAGAAGATCCTGACCTTCCGCATCCCCTACTACGTGGGCCCTCTGGCCAGGG
GAAACAGCAGATTCGCCTGGATGACCAGAAAGAGCGAGGAAACCATCACCCCCTGGAACTTCGAGGAAGT
GGTGGACAAGGGCGCTTCCGCCCAGAGCTTCATCGAGCGGATGACCAACTTCGATAAGAACCTGCCCAAC
GAGAAGGTGCTGCCCAAGCACAGCCTGCTGTACGAGTACTTCACCGTGTATAACGAGCTGACCAAAGTGA
AATACGTGACCGAGGGAATGAGAAAGCCCGCCTTCCTGAGCGGCGAGCAGAAAAAGGCCATCGTGGACCT
GCTGTTCAAGACCAACCGGAAAGTGACCGTGAAGCAGCTGAAAGAGGACTACTTCAAGAAAATCGAGTGC
TTCGACTCCGTGGAAATCTCCGGCGTGGAAGATCGGTTCAACGCCTCCCTGGGCACATACCACGATCTGC
TGAAAATTATCAAGGACAAGGACTTCCTGGACAATGAGGAAAACGAGGACATTCTGGAAGATATCGTGCT
GACCCTGACACTGTTTGAGGACAGAGAGATGATCGAGGAACGGCTGAAAACCTATGCCCACCTGTTCGAC
GACAAAGTGATGAAGCAGCTGAAGCGGCGGAGATACACCGGCTGGGGCAGGCTGAGCCGGAAGCTGATCA
ACGGCATCCGGGACAAGCAGTCCGGCAAGACAATCCTGGATTTCCTGAAGTCCGACGGCTTCGCCAACAG
AAACTTCATGCAGCTGATCCACGACGACAGCCTGACCTTTAAAGAGGACATCCAGAAAGCCCAGGTGTCC
GGCCAGGGCGATAGCCTGCACGAGCACATTGCCAATCTGGCCGGCAGCCCCGCCATTAAGAAGGGCATCC
TGCAGACAGTGAAGGTGGTGGACGAGCTCGTGAAAGTGATGGGCCGGCACAAGCCCGAGAACATCGTGAT
CGAAATGGCCAGAGAGAACCAGACCACCCAGAAGGGACAGAAGAACAGCCGCGAGAGAATGAAGCGGATC
GAAGAGGGCATCAAAGAGCTGGGCAGCCAGATCCTGAAAGAACACCCCGTGGAAAACACCCAGCTGCAGA
ACGAGAAGCTGTACCTGTACTACCTGCAGAATGGGCGGGATATGTACGTGGACCAGGAACTGGACATCAA
CCGGCTGTCCGACTACGATGTGGACCATATCGTGCCTCAGAGCTTTCTGAAGGACGACTCCATCGACAAC
AAGGTGCTGACCAGAAGCGACAAGAACCGGGGCAAGAGCGACAACGTGCCCTCCGAAGAGGTCGTGAAGA
AGATGAAGAACTACTGGCGGCAGCTGCTGAACGCCAAGCTGATTACCCAGAGAAAGTTCGACAATCTGAC
CAAGGCCGAGAGAGGCGGCCTGAGCGAACTGGATAAGGCCGGCTTCATCAAGAGACAGCTGGTGGAAACC
CGGCAGATCACAAAGCACGTGGCACAGATCCTGGACTCCCGGATGAACACTAAGTACGACGAGAATGACA
AGCTGATCCGGGAAGTGAAAGTGATCACCCTGAAGTCCAAGCTGGTGTCCGATTTCCGGAAGGATTTCCA
GTTTTACAAAGTGCGCGAGATCAACAACTACCACCACGCCCACGACGCCTACCTGAACGCCGTCGTGGGA
ACCGCCCTGATCAAAAAGTACCCTAAGCTGGAAAGCGAGTTCGTGTACGGCGACTACAAGGTGTACGACG
TGCGGAAGATGATCGCCAAGAGCGAGCAGGAAATCGGCAAGGCTACCGCCAAGTACTTCTTCTACAGCAA
CATCATGAACTTTTTCAAGACCGAGATTACCCTGGCCAACGGCGAGATCCGGAAGCGGCCTCTGATCGAG
ACAAACGGCGAAACCGGGGAGATCGTGTGGGATAAGGGCCGGGATTTTGCCACCGTGCGGAAAGTGCTGA
GCATGCCCCAAGTGAATATCGTGAAAAAGACCGAGGTGCAGACAGGCGGCTTCAGCAAAGAGTCTATCCT
GCCCAAGAGGAACAGCGATAAGCTGATCGCCAGAAAGAAGGACTGGGACCCTAAGAAGTACGGCGGCTTC
GACAGCCCCACCGTGGCCTATTCTGTGCTGGTGGTGGCCAAAGTGGAAAAGGGCAAGTCCAAGAAACTGA
AGAGTGTGAAAGAGCTGCTGGGGATCACCATCATGGAAAGAAGCAGCTTCGAGAAGAATCCCATCGACTT
TCTGGAAGCCAAGGGCTACAAAGAAGTGAAAAAGGACCTGATCATCAAGCTGCCTAAGTACTCCCTGTTC
GAGCTGGAAAACGGCCGGAAGAGAATGCTGGCCTCTGCCGGCGAACTGCAGAAGGGAAACGAACTGGCCC
TGCCCTCCAAATATGTGAACTTCCTGTACCTGGCCAGCCACTATGAGAAGCTGAAGGGCTCCCCCGAGGA
TAATGAGCAGAAACAGCTGTTTGTGGAACAGCACAAGCACTACCTGGACGAGATCATCGAGCAGATCAGC
GAGTTCTCCAAGAGAGTGATCCTGGCCGACGCTAATCTGGACAAAGTGCTGTCCGCCTACAACAAGCACC
GGGATAAGCCCATCAGAGAGCAGGCCGAGAATATCATCCACCTGTTTACCCTGACCAATCTGGGAGCCCC
TGCCGCCTTCAAGTACTTTGACACCACCATCGACCGGAAGAGGTACACCAGCACCAAAGAGGTGCTGGAC
GCCACCCTGATCCACCAGAGCATCACCGGCCTGTACGAGACACGGATCGACCTGTCTCAGCTGGGAGGCG
ACAAAAGGCCGGCGGCCACGAAAAAGGCCGGCCAGGCAAAAAAGAAAAAGGAATTCGGCAGTGGAGAGGG
CAGAGGAAGTCTGCTAACATGCGGTGACGTCGAGGAGAATCCTGGCCCAATGACCGAGTACAAGCCCACG
GTGCGCCTCGCCACCCGCGACGACGTCCCCAGGGCCGTACGCACCCTCGCCGCCGCGTTCGCCGACTACC
CCGCCACGCGCCACACCGTCGATCCGGACCGCCACATCGAGCGGGTCACCGAGCTGCAAGAACTCTTCCT
CACGCGCGTCGGGCTCGACATCGGCAAGGTGTGGGTCGCGGACGACGGCGCCGCGGTGGCGGTCTGGACC
ACGCCGGAGAGCGTCGAAGCGGGGGCGGTGTTCGCCGAGATCGGCCCGCGCATGGCCGAGTTGAGCGGTT
CCCGGCTGGCCGCGCAGCAACAGATGGAAGGCCTCCTGGCGCCGCACCGGCCCAAGGAGCCCGCGTGGTT
CCTGGCCACCGTCGGAGTCTCGCCCGACCACCAGGGCAAGGGTCTGGGCAGCGCCGTCGTGCTCCCCGGA
GTGGAGGCGGCCGAGCGCGCCGGGGTGCCCGCCTTCCTGGAGACCTCCGCGCCCCGCAACCTCCCCTTCT
ACGAGCGGCTCGGCTTCACCGTCACCGCCGACGTCGAGGTGCCCGAAGGACCGCGCACCTGGTGCATGAC
CCGCAAGCCCGGTGCCTGAGAATTCTAACTAGAGCTCGCTGATCAGCCTCGACTGTGCCTTCTAGTTGCC
AGCCATCTGTTGTTTGCCCCTCCCCCGTGCCTTCCTTGACCCTGGAAGGTGCCACTCCCACTGTCCTTTC
CTAATAAAATGAGGAAATTGCATCGCATTGTCTGAGTAGGTGTCATTCTATTCTGGGGGGTGGGGTGGGG
CAGGACAGCAAGGGGGAGGATTGGGAAGAGAATAGCAGGCATGCTGGGGAGCGGCCGCAGGAACCCCTAG
TGATGGAGTTGGCCACTCCCTCTCTGCGCGCTCGCTCGCTCACTGAGGCCGGGCGACCAAAGGTCGCCCG
ACGCCCGGGCTTTGCCCGGGCGGCCTCAGTGAGCGAGCGAGCGCGCAGCTGCCTGCAGGGGCGCCTGATG
CGGTATTTTCTCCTTACGCATCTGTGCGGTATTTCACACCGCATA
[95 nt withheld, positions 5786-5880]
T
[46 nt withheld, positions 5882-5927]
C
[141 nt withheld, positions 5929-6069]
CCTTTGACGTTGGAGTCCACGTTCTTT
[37 nt withheld, positions 6097-6133]
ACTCTATCTCGGGCTATTCTTTTGATTTATAAGGGATTTTGCCGATTTCGGTCTATTGGTTAAAAAATGA
GCTGATTTAACAAAAATTTAACGCGAATTTTAACAAAATATTAACGTTTACAATTTTATGGTGCACTCTC
AGTACAATCTGCTCTGATGCCGCATAGTTAAGCCAGCCCCGACACCCGCCAACACCCGCTGACGCGCCCT
GACGGGCTTGTCTGCTCCCGGCATCCGCTTACAGACAAGCTGTGACCGTCTCCGGGAGCTGCATGTGTCA
GAGGTTTTCACCGTCATCACCGAAACGCGCGAGACGAAAGGGCCTCGTGATACGCCTATTTTTATAGGTT
AATGTCATGATAATAATGGTTTCTTAGACGTCAGGTGGCACTTTTCGGGGAAATGTGCGCGGAACCCCTA
TTTGTTTATTTTTCTAAATACATTCAAATATGTATCCGCTCATGAGACAATAACCCTGATAAATGCTTCA
ATAATATTGAAAAAGGAAGAGTATGAGTATTCAACATTTCCGTGTCGCCCTTATTCCCTTTTTTGCGGCA
TTTTGCCTTCCTGTTTTTGCTCACCCAGAAACGCTGGTGAAAGTAAAAGATGCTGAAGATCAGTTGGGTG
CACGAGTGGGTTACATCGAACTGGATCTCAACAGCGGTAAGATCCTTGAGAGTTTTCGCCCCGAAGAACG
TTTTCCAATGATGAGCACTTTTAAAGTTCTGCTATGTGGCGCGGTATTATCCCGTATTGACGCCGGGCAA
GAGCAACTCGGTCGCCGCATACACTATTCTCAGAATGACTTGGTTGAGTACTCACCAGTCACAGAAAAGC
ATCTTACGGATGGCATGACAGTAAGAGAATTATGCAGTGCTGCCATAACCATGAGTGATAACACTGCGGC
CAACTTACTTCTGACAACGATCGGAGGACCGAAGGAGCTAACCGCTTTTTTGCACAACATGGGGGATCAT
GTAACTCGCCTTGATCGTTGGGAACCGGAGCTGAATGAAGCCATACCAAACGACGAGCGTGACACCACGA
TGCCTGTAGCAATGGCAACAACGTTGCGCAAACTATTAACTGGCGAACTACTTACTCTAGCTTCCCGGCA
ACAATTAATAGACTGGATGGAGGCGGATAAAGTTGCAGGACCACTTCTGCGCTCGGCCCTTCCGGCTGGC
TGGTTTATTGCTGATAAATCTGGAGCCGGTGAGCGTGGAAGCCGCGGTATCATTGCAGCACTGGGGCCAG
ATGGTAAGCCCTCCCGTATCGTAGTTATCTACACGACGGGGAGTCAGGCAACTATGGATGAACGAAATAG
ACAGATCGCTGAGATAGGTGCCTCACTGATTAAGCATTGGTAACTGTCAGACCAAGTTTACTCATATATA
CTTTAGATTGATTTAAAACTTCATTTTTAATTTAAAAGGATCTAGGTGAAGATCCTTTTTGATAATCTCA
TGACCAAAATCCCTTAACGTGAGTTTTCGTTCCACTGAGCGTCAGACCCCGTAGAAAAGATCAAAGGATC
TTCTTGAGATCCTTTTTTTCTGCGCGTAATCTGCTGCTTGCAAACAAAAAAACCACCGCTACCAGCGGTG
GTTTGTTTGCCGGATCAAGAGCTACCAACTCTTTTTCCGAAGGTAACTGGCTTCAGCAGAGCGCAGATAC
CAAATACTGTTCTTCTAGTGTAGCCGTAGTTAGGCCACCACTTCAAGAACTCTGTAGCACCGCCTACATA
CCTCGCTCTGCTAATCCTGTTACCAGTGGCTGCTGCCAGTGGCGATAAGTCGTGTCTTACCGGGTTGGAC
TCAAGACGATAGTTACCGGATAAGGCGCAGCGGTCGGGCTGAACGGGGGGTTCGTGCACACAGCCCAGCT
TGGAGCGAACGACCTACACCGAACTGAGATACCTACAGCGTGAGCTATGAGAAAGCGCCACGCTTCCCGA
AGGGAGAAAGGCGGACAGGTATCCGGTAAGCGGCAGGGTCGGAACAGGAGAGCGCACGAGGGAGCTTCCA
GGGGGAAACGCCTGGTATCTTTATAGTCCTGTCGGGTTTCGCCACCTCTGACTTGAGCGTCGATTTTTGT
GATGCTCGTCAGGGGGGCGGAGCCTATGGAAAAACGCCAGCAACGCGGCCTTTTTACGGTTCCTGGCCTT
TTGCTGGCCTTTTGCTCACATGTGAGGGCCTATTTCCCATGATTCCTTCATATTTGCATATACGATACAA
GGCTGTTAGAGAGATAATTGGAATTAATTTGACTGTAAACACAAAGATATTAGTACAAAATACGTGACGT
AGAAAGTAATAATTTCTTGGGTAGTTTGCAGTTTTAAAATTATGTTTTAAAATGGACTATCATATGCTTA
CCGTAACTTGAAAGTATTTCGATTTCTTGGCTTTATATATCTTGTGGAAAGGACGAAACACCGATGGCGC
TGCACCTATCGGTGTTTTAGAGCTAGAAATAGCAAGTTAAAATAAGGCTAGTCCGTTATCAACTTGAAAA
AGTGGCACCGAGTCGGTGCTTTTTTGTTTTAGAGCTAGAAATAGCAAGTTAAAATAAGGCTAGTCCGTTT
TTAGCGCGTGCGCCAATTCTGCAGACAAATGGCTCTAGAGGTACCCGTTACATAACTTACGGTAAATGGC
CCGCCTGGCTGACCGCCCAACGACCCCCGCCCATTGACGTCAATAGTAACGCCAATAGGGACTTTCCATT
GACGTCAATGGGTGGAGTATTTACGGTAAACTGCCCACTTGGCAGTACATCAAGTGTATCATATGCCAAG
TACGCCCCCTATTGACGTCAATGACGGTAAATGGCCCGCCTGGCATTGTGCCCAGTACATGACCTTATGG
GACTTTCCTACTTGGCAGTACATCTACGTATTAGTCATCGCTATTACCATGGTCGAGGTGAGCCCCACGT
TCTGCTTCACTCTCCCCATCTCCCCCCCCTCCCCACCCCCAATTTTGTATTTATTTATTTTTTAATTATT
TTGTGCAGCGAT
