[The description below was written by a language model from this plasmid's Addgene catalogue record.]
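Description:
NFATc4-CRISPR-gRNA#exon3-(pSpCas9(BB)-2A-Puro (PX459) V2.0) is an all-in-one mammalian CRISPR/Cas9 plasmid carrying a single guide RNA directed against human NFATC4 (nuclear factor of activated T cells 4, also known as NFAT3). As the name indicates, the guide targets exon 3 of the gene. It is built on the pSpCas9(BB)-2A-Puro (PX459) V2.0 backbone, recorded as about 9.2 kb without insert. The plasmid is propagated in bacteria under ampicillin selection, and the copy number is listed as unknown. No feature table accompanies the record, so the origin of replication and the promoter driving Cas9 are not explicitly stated.

The insert is a 21-nt oligonucleotide duplex cloned between the two BbsI sites of the backbone, which are destroyed in the process. This places the spacer downstream of a U6 promoter, in the position this backbone provides for fusing a spacer to the sgRNA scaffold. The depositors added an extra 5′ G to the 20-nt spacer because U6, an RNA polymerase III promoter, prefers G as the first transcribed nucleotide. They also note that the guide was the highest-scoring candidate across several design programs and databases, with at least three mismatches, presumably to potential off-target sites. As the backbone name indicates, the same plasmid encodes Streptococcus pyogenes Cas9 linked through a 2A self-cleaving peptide to a puromycin resistance gene. Transfected cells therefore express the nuclease, the guide and the drug marker together and can be enriched with puromycin. The stated purpose is only to supply an sgRNA against human NFATc4, which typically serves to cut and disrupt the gene in human cells.
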