Addgene plasmid #124289: NFATc4-CRISPR-gRNA#exon3-(pSpCas9(BB)-2A-Puro (PX459) V2.0)
Purpose: sgRNA against human NFATc4
Depositing lab: Katalin Josvay & Csaba Vizler. Depositing organization: HUN-REN Biological Research Centre Szeged (HUN-REN Szegedi Biológiai Kutatóközpont).
Backbone
  Vector backbone: pSpCas9(BB)-2A-Puro (PX459) V2.0
  Backbone manufacturer: Feng Zhang (Addgene plasmid # 62988)
  Backbone size w/o insert (bp): 9200
  Vector type: CRISPR
  Selectable markers: Puromycin
Growth in bacteria
  Bacterial resistance: Ampicillin, 100 μg/mL
  Growth temperature: 37°C
  Growth strain: NEB Stable
  Copy number: Unknown
Gene/Insert
  Gene/Insert name: NFATc4 nuclear factor of activated T cells (alt names: NFATc4; NFAT3)
  gRNA/shRNA sequence: (g)ATGGCGCTGCACCTATCGGT
  Species: H. sapiens (human)
  Insert size (bp): 21
  Entrez Gene: NFATC4 (a.k.a. NF-AT3, NF-ATC4, NFAT3)
  Cloning method: Restriction Enzyme; 5′ cloning site BbsI (destroyed during cloning); 3′ cloning site BbsI (destroyed during cloning)
  Sequencing primers: 5′ U6-fw: GGGCCTATTTCCCATGATTCCTTC
Terms and licenses: Academic/Nonprofit Terms; Industry Terms: Not Available to Industry
Depositor comments: Plus "G" was routinely added because U6 promoter prefers "G" as the first transcribed nucleotide. gRNA sequence contains at least 3 mismatches, and was selected by choosing the highest scored sequence from different programs and databases.
How to cite: NFATc4-CRISPR-gRNA#exon3-(pSpCas9(BB)-2A-Puro (PX459) V2.0) was a gift from Katalin Josvay & Csaba Vizler (Addgene plasmid # 124289 ; http://n2t.net/addgene:124289 ; RRID:Addgene_124289)
